Addgene plasmid #54694: Dendra2-Lifeact-7
Purpose: (Empty Backbone) Localization: Actin, Excitation: 490 / 553, Emission: 507 / 573
Depositing lab: Michael Davidson. Depositing organization: Florida State University, Tallahassee.
Backbone
  Vector backbone: Dendra2-Lifeact
  Backbone size w/o insert (bp): 4800
  Vector type: Mammalian Expression
  Selectable markers: Neomycin (select with G418)
  Backbone size (bp): 4800
  Tag / fusion protein: Dendra2-Lifeact (C terminal on backbone)
Growth in bacteria
  Bacterial resistance: Kanamycin, 50 μg/mL
  Growth temperature: 37°C
  Growth strain: DH5alpha
  Copy number: High Copy
Gene/Insert
  Gene/Insert name: Lifeact-Dendra2
  Tag / fusion protein: Dendra2-Lifeact (C terminal on backbone)
Terms and licenses: Academic/Nonprofit Terms; Industry Terms
Depositor comments: . Excitation = 490 / 553; Emission = 507 / 573
How to cite: Dendra2-Lifeact-7 was a gift from Michael Davidson (Addgene plasmid # 54694 ; http://n2t.net/addgene:54694 ; RRID:Addgene_54694)
