[The description below was written by a language model from this plasmid's Addgene catalogue record and pLannotate feature annotations shown in this document.]
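Description:
Dendra2-Lifeact-7 is a mammalian expression plasmid that produces a fluorescent F-actin probe, built on a Clontech N1-style layout judging from its features. It is listed as roughly 4.8 kb, and the sequenced record is 4,701 nt. It replicates in E. coli at high copy from a ColE1/pUC-type origin and also carries an f1 phage origin. A single Tn5 NeoR/KanR (aminoglycoside phosphotransferase) gene serves both hosts. The bacterial AmpR (bla) promoter drives it for kanamycin selection, and the SV40 enhancer/early promoter drives it for G418 selection of stably transfected mammalian cells, with an HSV TK polyadenylation signal downstream. The short annotated ble, bGH poly(A) and SV40 large T antigen fragments appear to be backbone remnants or partial matches rather than functional elements.

The expression cassette uses the human CMV immediate-early enhancer and promoter to drive a short fragment of yeast Abp140, which corresponds to the Lifeact F-actin-binding peptide. This is followed directly by mammalian codon-optimized Dendra2 and terminated by the SV40 poly(A) signal. In the feature table the actin-binding peptide lies upstream of Dendra2, so the fluorescent protein sits at the C terminus of the fusion. This matches the insert name Lifeact-Dendra2 and the C-terminal tag entry, although the plasmid name gives the opposite order. Dendra2 is a monomeric green-to-red photoswitchable protein, with recorded excitation/emission of 490/507 nm before conversion and 553/573 nm after.

Although catalogued as an empty backbone, the plasmid encodes a complete probe for labelling actin filaments in live mammalian cells. Its photoconversion makes it suitable for tracking selected actin populations over time.
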