Features (pLannotate 1.2.2; 14 found; start..end, strand, type, name):
     68..371     +  enhancer       CMV enhancer: human cytomegalovirus immediate early enhancer
    372..575     +  promoter       CMV promoter: human cytomegalovirus (CMV) immediate early promoter
    610..690     +  CDS            ABP140 (fragment): AB140_YEAST - Also known as TRM140. Experimental evidence at protein level: Swiss-Prot protein existence level 1. S-adenosyl-L-methionine-dependent methyltransferase that mediates N(3)-methylcytidine modification of residue 32 of the tRNA anticodon loop of tRNA(Thr) and tRNA(Ser). Binds F-actin and shows weak F-actin cross-linking activity. From Saccharomyces cerevisiae (strain ATCC 204508 / S288c) (Baker's yeast).
    682..1374    +  CDS            Dendra2: monomeric photoswitchable green-to-red fluorescent protein from Dendronephthya mammalian codon-optimized
   1390..1473    +  CDS            large T antigen (fragment): large T antigen from SV40 (simian virus 40)
   1496..1617    +  polyA_signal   SV40 poly(A) signal: SV40 polyadenylation signal
   1651..2079    -  rep_origin     f1 ori (sequence partly withheld): f1 bacteriophage origin of replication; arrow indicates direction of (+) strand synthesis
   2106..2210    +  promoter       AmpR promoter: bla
   2212..2569    +  promoter       SV40 promoter: SV40 enhancer and early promoter
   2604..3398    +  CDS            NeoR/KanR: aminoglycoside phosphotransferase from Tn5; aph(3')-II (or nptII); confers resistance to neomycin, kanamycin, and G418 (Geneticin®)
   3419..3571    +  CDS            ble (fragment): BLE_KLEPN - Experimental evidence at protein level: Swiss-Prot protein existence level 1. Binding protein with a strong affinity to the bleomycin family of antibiotics. Binds to CL990; an antimitotic-antibiotic compound. From Klebsiella pneumoniae.
   3630..3677    +  polyA_signal   HSV TK poly(A) signal: herpes simplex virus thymidine kinase polyadenylation signal (Cole and Stacy, 1985)
   3768..3784    -  polyA_signal   bGH poly(A) signal (fragment): bovine growth hormone polyadenylation signal
   4006..4594    +  rep_origin     ori: high-copy-number ColE1/pMB1/pBR322/pUC origin of replication
>Addgene plasmid #54694 | Dendra2-Lifeact-7 | addgene full sequence | sequence record 138985 | Addgene NGS sequence
CATGCATTAGTTATTAATAGTAATCAATTACGGGGTCATTAGTTCATAGCCCATATATGGAGTTCCGCGT
TACATAACTTACGGTAAATGGCCCGCCTGGCTGACCGCCCAACGACCCCCGCCCATTGACGTCAATAATG
ACGTATGTTCCCATAGTAACGCCAATAGGGACTTTCCATTGACGTCAATGGGTGGAGTATTTACGGTAAA
CTGCCCACTTGGCAGTACATCAAGTGTATCATATGCCAAGTACGCCCCCTATTGACGTCAATGACGGTAA
ATGGCCCGCCTGGCATTATGCCCAGTACATGACCTTATGGGACTTTCCTACTTGGCAGTACATCTACGTA
TTAGTCATCGCTATTACCATGGTGATGCGGTTTTGGCAGTACATCAATGGGCGTGGATAGCGGTTTGACT
CACGGGGATTTCCAAGTCTCCACCCCATTGACGTCAATGGGAGTTTGTTTTGGCACCAAAATCAACGGGA
CTTTCCAAAATGTCGTAACAACTCCGCCCCATTGACGCAAATGGGCGGTAGGCGTGTACGGTGGGAGGTC
TATATAAGCAGAGCTGGTTTAGTGAACCGTCAGATCCGCTAGCGCCACCATGGGCGTGGCCGACTTGATC
AAGAAGTTCGAGTCCATCTCCAAGGAGGAGGGGGATCCACCGGTCGCCACCATGAACACCCCGGGAATTA
ACCTGATCAAGGAGGACATGCGCGTGAAGGTGCACATGGAGGGCAACGTGAACGGCCACGCCTTCGTGAT
CGAGGGCGAGGGCAAGGGCAAGCCCTACGAGGGCACCCAGACCGCCAACCTGACCGTGAAGGAGGGCGCC
CCCCTGCCCTTCAGCTACGACATCCTGACCACCGCCGTGCACTACGGCAACCGGGTGTTCACCAAGTACC
CCGAGGACATCCCCGACTACTTCAAGCAGAGCTTCCCCGAGGGCTACAGCTGGGAGCGCACCATGACCTT
CGAGGACAAGGGCATCTGCACCATCCGCAGCGACATCAGCCTGGAGGGCGACTGCTTCTTCCAGAACGTG
CGCTTCAAGGGCACCAACTTCCCCCCCAACGGCCCCGTGATGCAGAAGAAGACCCTGAAGTGGGAGCCCA
GCACCGAGAAGCTGCACGTGCGCGACGGCCTGCTGGTGGGCAACATCAACATGGCCCTGCTGCTGGAGGG
CGGCGGCCACTACCTGTGCGACTTCAAGACCACCTACAAGGCCAAGAAGGTGGTGCAGCTGCCCGACGCC
CACTTCGTGGACCACCGCATCGAGATCCTGGGCAACGACAGCGACTACAACAAGGTGAAGCTGTACGAGC
ACGCCGTGGCCCGCTACAGCCCCCTGCCCAGCCAGGTGTGGTAAGCGGCCGCGACTCTAGATCATAATCA
GCCATACCACATTTGTAGAGGTTTTACTTGCTTTAAAAAACCTCCCACACCTCCCCCTGAACCTGAAACA
TAAAATGAATGCAATTGTTGTTGTTAACTTGTTTATTGCAGCTTATAATGGTTACAAATAAAGCAATAGC
ATCACAAATTTCACAAATAAAGCATTTTTTTCACTGCATTCTAGTTGTGGTTTGTCCAAACTCATCAATG
TATCTTAAGGCGTAAATTGTAAGCGTTAATATTTTGTTAAAATTCGCGTTAAATTTTTGTTAAATCAGCT
CATTTTTTAACCAATAGGCCGAAATCGGCAAAATCCCTTATAAATCAAAAGAATAGACCGAGATAGGGT
[37 nt withheld, positions 1750-1786]
AAAGAACGTGGACTCCAACGTCAAAGG
[49 nt withheld, positions 1814-1862]
T
[91 nt withheld, positions 1864-1954]
G
[124 nt withheld, positions 1956-2079]
CAGGTGGCACTTTTCGGGGAAATGTGCGCGGAACCCCTATTTGTTTATTTTTCTAAATACATTCAAATAT
GTATCCGCTCATGAGACAATAACCCTGATAAATGCTTCAATAATATTGAAAAAGGAAGAGTCCTGAGGCG
GAAAGAACCAGCTGTGGAATGTGTGTCAGTTAGGGTGTGGAAAGTCCCCAGGCTCCCCAGCAGGCAGAAG
TATGCAAAGCATGCATCTCAATTAGTCAGCAACCAGGTGTGGAAAGTCCCCAGGCTCCCCAGCAGGCAGA
AGTATGCAAAGCATGCATCTCAATTAGTCAGCAACCATAGTCCCGCCCCTAACTCCGCCCATCCCGCCCC
TAACTCCGCCCAGTTCCGCCCATTCTCCGCCCCATGGCTGACTAATTTTTTTTATTTATGCAGAGGCCGA
GGCCGCCTCGGCCTCTGAGCTATTCCAGAAGTAGTGAGGAGGCTTTTTTGGAGGCCTAGGCTTTTGCAAA
GATCGATCAAGAGACAGGATGAGGATCGTTTCGCATGATTGAACAAGATGGATTGCACGCAGGTTCTCCG
GCCGCTTGGGTGGAGAGGCTATTCGGCTATGACTGGGCACAACAGACAATCGGCTGCTCTGATGCCGCCG
TGTTCCGGCTGTCAGCGCAGGGGCGCCCGGTTCTTTTTGTCAAGACCGACCTGTCCGGTGCCCTGAATGA
ACTGCAAGACGAGGCAGCGCGGCTATCGTGGCTGGCCACGACGGGCGTTCCTTGCGCAGCTGTGCTCGAC
GTTGTCACTGAAGCGGGAAGGGACTGGCTGCTATTGGGCGAAGTGCCGGGGCAGGATCTCCTGTCATCTC
ACCTTGCTCCTGCCGAGAAAGTATCCATCATGGCTGATGCAATGCGGCGGCTGCATACGCTTGATCCGGC
TACCTGCCCATTCGACCACCAAGCGAAACATCGCATCGAGCGAGCACGTACTCGGATGGAAGCCGGTCTT
GTCGATCAGGATGATCTGGACGAAGAGCATCAGGGGCTCGCGCCAGCCGAACTGTTCGCCAGGCTCAAGG
CGAGCATGCCCGACGGCGAGGATCTCGTCGTGACCCATGGCGATGCCTGCTTGCCGAATATCATGGTGGA
AAATGGCCGCTTTTCTGGATTCATCGACTGTGGCCGGCTGGGTGTGGCGGACCGCTATCAGGACATAGCG
TTGGCTACCCGTGATATTGCTGAAGAGCTTGGCGGCGAATGGGCTGACCGCTTCCTCGTGCTTTACGGTA
TCGCCGCTCCCGATTCGCAGCGCATCGCCTTCTATCGCCTTCTTGACGAGTTCTTCTGAGCGGGACTCTG
GGGTTCGAAATGACCGACCAAGCGACGCCCAACCTGCCATCACGAGATTTCGATTCCACCGCCGCCTTCT
ATGAAAGGTTGGGCTTCGGAATCGTTTTCCGGGACGCCGGCTGGATGATCCTCCAGCGCGGGGATCTCAT
GCTGGAGTTCTTCGCCCACCCTAGGGGGAGGCTAACTGAAACACGGAAGGAGACAATACCGGAAGGAACC
CGCGCTATGACGGCAATAAAAAGACAGAATAAAACGCACGGTGTTGGGTCGTTTGTTCATAAACGCGGGG
TTCGGTCCCAGGGCTGGCACTCTGTCGATACCCCACCGAGACCCCATTGGGGCCAATACGCCCGCGTTTC
TTCCTTTTCCCCACCCCACCCCCCAAGTTCGGGTGAAGGCCCAGGGCTCGCAGCCAACGTCGGGGCGGCA
GGCCCTGCCATAGCCTCAGGTTACTCATATATACTTTAGATTGATTTAAAACTTCATTTTTAATTTAAAA
GGATCTAGGTGAAGATCCTTTTTGATAATCTCATGACCAAAATCCCTTAACGTGAGTTTTCGTTCCACTG
AGCGTCAGACCCCGTAGAAAAGATCAAAGGATCTTCTTGAGATCCTTTTTTTCTGCGCGTAATCTGCTGC
TTGCAAACAAAAAAACCACCGCTACCAGCGGTGGTTTGTTTGCCGGATCAAGAGCTACCAACTCTTTTTC
CGAAGGTAACTGGCTTCAGCAGAGCGCAGATACCAAATACTGTTCTTCTAGTGTAGCCGTAGTTAGGCCA
CCACTTCAAGAACTCTGTAGCACCGCCTACATACCTCGCTCTGCTAATCCTGTTACCAGTGGCTGCTGCC
AGTGGCGATAAGTCGTGTCTTACCGGGTTGGACTCAAGACGATAGTTACCGGATAAGGCGCAGCGGTCGG
GCTGAACGGGGGGTTCGTGCACACAGCCCAGCTTGGAGCGAACGACCTACACCGAACTGAGATACCTACA
GCGTGAGCTATGAGAAAGCGCCACGCTTCCCGAAGGGAGAAAGGCGGACAGGTATCCGGTAAGCGGCAGG
GTCGGAACAGGAGAGCGCACGAGGGAGCTTCCAGGGGGAAACGCCTGGTATCTTTATAGTCCTGTCGGGT
TTCGCCACCTCTGACTTGAGCGTCGATTTTTGTGATGCTCGTCAGGGGGGCGGAGCCTATGGAAAAACGC
CAGCAACGCGGCCTTTTTACGGTTCCTGGCCTTTTGCTGGCCTTTTGCTCACATGTTCTTTCCTGCGTTA
TCCCCTGATTCTGTGGATAACCGTATTACCGC
