>Addgene plasmid #54694 | Dendra2-Lifeact-7 | depositor partial sequence | sequence record 85091 | insert sequence
GGTTTAGTGAACCGTCAGATCCGCTAGCGCCACCATGGGCGTGGCCGACTTGATCAAGAAGTTCGAGTCC
ATCTCCAAGGAGGAGGGGGATCCACCGGTCGCCACCATGAACACCCCGGGAATTAACCTGATCAAGGAGG
ACATGCGCGTGAAGGTGCACATGGAGGGCAACGTGAACGGCCACGCCTTCGTGATCGAGGGCGAGGGCAA
GGGCAAGCCCTACGAGGGCACCCAGACCGCCAACCTGACCGTGAAGGAGGGCGCCCCCCTGCCCTTCAGC
TACGACATCCTGACCACCGCCGTGCACTACGGCAACCGGGTGTTCACCAAGTACCCCGAGGACATCCCCG
ACTACTTCAAGCAGAGCTTCCCCGAGGGCTACAGCTGGGAGCGCACCATGACCTTCGAGGACAAGGGCAT
CTGCACCATCCGCAGCGACATCAGCCTGGAGGGCGACTGCTTCTTCCAGAACGTGCGCTTCAAGGGCACC
AACTTCCCCCCCAACGGCCCCGTGATGCAGAAGAAGACCCTGAAGTGGGAGCCCAGCACCGAGAAGCTGC
ACGTGCGCGACGGCCTGCTGGTGGGCAACATCAACATGGCCCTGCTGCTGGAGGGCGGCGGCCACTACCT
GTGCGACTTCAAGACCACCTACAAGGCCAAGAAGGTGGTGCAGCTGCCCGACGCCCACTTCGTGGACCAC
CGCATCGAGATCCTGGGCAACGACAGCGACTACAACAAGGTGAAGCTGTACGAGCACGCCGTGGCCCGCT
ACAGCCCCCTGCCCAGCCAGGTGTGGTAAGCGGCCGCGACTCTAGATCATAATCAGCCATACCACATTTG
TAGAGGTTTTAC
