>Addgene plasmid #54694 | Dendra2-Lifeact-7 | addgene partial sequence | sequence record 93199 | CMV-F 5'-CGCAAATGGGCGGTAGGCGTG-3'
AACCGTCAGATCCGCTAGCGCCACCATGGGCGTGGCCGACTTGATCAAGAAGTTCGAGTCCATCTCCAAG
GAGGAGGGGGATCCACCGGTCGCCACCATGAACACCCCGGGAATTAACCTGATCAAGGAGGACATGCGCG
TGAAGGTGCACATGGAGGGCAACGTGAACGGCCACGCCTTCGTGATCGAGGGCGAGGGCAAGGGCAAGCC
CTACGAGGGCACCCAGACCGCCAACCTGACCGTGAAGGAGGGCGCCCCCCTGCCCTTCAGCTACGACATC
CTGACCACCGCCGTGCACTACGGCAACCGGGTGTTCACCAAGTACCCCGAGGACATCCCCGACTACTTCA
AGCAGAGCTTCCCCGAGGGCTACAGCTGGGAGCGCACCATGACCTTCGAGGACAAGGGCATCTGCACCAT
CCGCAGCGACATCAGCCTGGAGGGCGACTGCTTCTTCCAGAACGTGCGCTTCAAGGGCACCAACTTCCCC
CCCAACGGCCCCGTGATGCAGAAGAAGACCCTGAAGTGGGAGCCCAGCACCGAGAAGCTGCACGTGCGCG
ACGGCCTGCTGGTGGGCAACATCAACATGGCCCTGCTGCTGGAGGGCGGCGGCCACTACCTGTGCGACTT
CAAGACCACCTACAAGGCCAAGAAGGTGGTGCAGCTGCCCGACGCCCACTTCGTGGACCACCGCATCGAG
ATCCTGGGCAACGACAGCGACTACAACAAGGTGAAGCTGTACGAGCACGCCGTGGCCCGCTACAGCCCCC
TGCCCAGCCAGGTGTGGTAAGCGGCCGCGACTCTAGATCATAATCAGCCATACCACATTTGTAGAGGTTT
TACTTGCTTTAAA
